>Addgene plasmid #215753 | 2x3APWWP_K299E_D333A-IFP2.0C | addgene full sequence | sequence record 429732 | Addgene NGS Result
ACCGCCATGCATTAGTTATTAATAGTAATCAATTACGGGGTCATTAGTTCATAGCCCATATATGGAGTTC
CGCGTTACATAACTTACGGTAAATGGCCCGCCTGGCTGACCGCCCAACGACCCCCGCCCATTGACGTCAA
TAATGACGTATGTTCCCATAGTAACGCCAATAGGGACTTTCCATTGACGTCAATGGGTGGAGTATTTACG
GTAAACTGCCCACTTGGCAGTACATCAAGTGTATCATATGCCAAGTACGCCCCCTATTGACGTCAATGAC
GGTAAATGGCCCGCCTGGCATTATGCCCAGTACATGACCTTATGGGACTTTCCTACTTGGCAGTACATCT
ACGTATTAGTCATCGCTATTACCATGGTGATGCGGTTTTGGCAGTACATCAATGGGCGTGGATAGCGGTT
TGACTCACGGGGATTTCCAAGTCTCCACCCCATTGACGTCAATGGGAGTTTGTTTTGGCACCAAAATCAA
CGGGACTTTCCAAAATGTCGTAACAACTCCGCCCCATTGACGCAAATGGGCGGTAGGCGTGTACGGTGGG
AGGTCTATATAAGCAGAGCTGGTTTAGTGAACCGTCAGATCCGCTAGCGCTACCGGTCGCCACCATGGAG
TACGAGGACGGCCGGGGCTTTGGCATTGGGGAGCTGGTGTGGGGGGAACTGCGGGGCTTCTCCTGGTGGC
CAGGCCGCATTGTGTCTTGGTGGATGACGGGCCGGAGCCGAGCAGCTGAAGGCACCCGCTGGGTCATGTG
GTTCGGAGCCGGCAAATTCTCAGTGGTGTGTGTTGAGAAGCTGATGCCGCTGAGCTCGTTTTGCAGTGCG
TTCCACCAGGCCACGTACAACAAGCAGCCCATGTACCGCAAAGCCATCTACGAGGTCCTGCAGGTGGCCA
GCAGCCGCGCGGGGAAGCTGTTCCCGGTGTGCCACGACAGCGATGAGAGTGACACTGCCAAGGCCGTGGA
GGTGCAGAACAAGCCCATGATTGAATGGGCCCTGGGGGGCTTCCAGCCTTCTGGCCCTAAGGGCCTGGAG
CCACCAACTGGATCGCCCAAGAAAAAACGCAAGGTGGCCACCATGGAGTATGAGGACGGCCGGGGCTTTG
GCATTGGGGAGCTGGTGTGGGGGGAACTGCGGGGCTTCTCCTGGTGGCCAGGCCGCATTGTGTCTTGGTG
GATGACGGGCCGGAGCCGAGCAGCTGAAGGCACCCGCTGGGTCATGTGGTTCGGAGCCGGCAAATTCTCA
GTGGTGTGTGTTGAGAAGCTGATGCCGCTGAGCTCGTTTTGCAGTGCGTTCCACCAGGCCACGTACAACA
AGCAGCCCATGTACCGCAAAGCCATCTACGAGGTCCTGCAGGTGGCCAGCAGCCGCGCGGGGAAGCTGTT
CCCGGTGTGCCACGACAGCGATGAGAGTGACACTGCCAAGGCCGTGGAGGTGCAGAACAAGCCCATGATT
GAATGGGCCCTGGGGGGCTTCCAGCCTTCTGGCCCTAAGGGCCTGGAGCCACCAACTGGATCGTCACAAA
CCTCGGGTTCATCCACGTCGGAAGGCCAGGAGGGCACGGACTCTATTGGACCCCACGCTCTGAGAAATGC
AATGTTCGCTCTGGAGAGTGCTCCTAATCTCCGGGCACTGGCTGAAGTCGCAACCCAAACAGTCCGGGAA
CTGTCAGGTTTCGACCGGGTGATGCTGTACAAGTTTGCACCAGACGCAACAGGAGAGGTTATTGCCGAAG
CAAGGCGCGAGGGCATGCAGGCTTACCTCGGGCATAGGTTTCCCGCATCCACCACCCCTGCACAAGCTAG
GGCCCTCTACACAAGACACCTGCTCCGGCTGACCGCAGACACCAGGGCTGCAGCAGTGCCCCTCGACCCC
GTGCTGAATCCCCAGACAAATGCTCCTACACCTCTGGGCGGAGCTGTCCTCAGAGCTACATCCCCAATGC
ACATGCAGTACCTGAGGAATATGGGAGTGGGCTCCTCCCTGAGCGTCAGCGTCGTGGTCGGCGGCCAGCT
GTGGGGACTGATTGTCTGCCACCATCAGACACCCTACGTGCTGCCACCCGATCTGCGGACCACCCTGGAG
TATCTGGGGAGGCTCCTGTCCCTGCAGGTGCAGAGGAAAGAAGCCTAATCCGGACTCAGATCTCGAGCTC
AAGCTTCGAATTCTGCAGTCGACGGTACCGCGGGCCCGGGATCCACCGGATCTAGATAACTGATCATAAT
CAGCCATACCACATTTGTAGAGGTTTTACTTGCTTTAAAAAACCTCCCACACCTCCCCCTGAACCTGAAA
CATAAAATGAATGCAATTGTTGTTGTTAACTTGTTTATTGCAGCTTATAATGGTTACAAATAAAGCAATA
GCATCACAAATTTCACAAATAAAGCATTTTTTTCACTGCATTCTAGTTGTGGTTTGTCCAAACTCATCAA
TGTATCTTAACGCGTAAATTGTAAGCGTTAATATTTTGTTAAAATTCGCGTTAAATTTTTGTTAAATCAG
CTCATTTTTTAACCAATAGGCCGAAATCGGCAAAATCCCTTATAAATCAAAAGAATAGACCGAGATAGGG
T
[37 nt withheld, positions 2592-2628]
AAAGAACGTGGACTCCAACGTCAAAGG
[49 nt withheld, positions 2656-2704]
T
[91 nt withheld, positions 2706-2796]
G
[124 nt withheld, positions 2798-2921]
CAGGTGGCACTTTTCGGGGAAATGTGCGCGGAACCCCTATTTGTTTATTTTTCTAAATACATTCAAATAT
GTATCCGCTCATGAGACAATAACCCTGATAAATGCTTCAATAATATTGAAAAAGGAAGAGTCCTGAGGCG
GAAAGAACCAGCTGTGGAATGTGTGTCAGTTAGGGTGTGGAAAGTCCCCAGGCTCCCCAGCAGGCAGAAG
TATGCAAAGCATGCATCTCAATTAGTCAGCAACCAGGTGTGGAAAGTCCCCAGGCTCCCCAGCAGGCAGA
AGTATGCAAAGCATGCATCTCAATTAGTCAGCAACCATAGTCCCGCCCCTAACTCCGCCCATCCCGCCCC
TAACTCCGCCCAGTTCCGCCCATTCTCCGCCCCATGGCTGACTAATTTTTTTTATTTATGCAGAGGCCGA
GGCCGCCTCGGCCTCTGAGCTATTCCAGAAGTAGTGAGGAGGCTTTTTTGGAGGCCTAGGCTTTTGCAAA
GATCGATCAAGAGACAGGATGAGGATCGTTTCGCATGATTGAACAAGATGGATTGCACGCAGGTTCTCCG
GCCGCTTGGGTGGAGAGGCTATTCGGCTATGACTGGGCACAACAGACAATCGGCTGCTCTGATGCCGCCG
TGTTCCGGCTGTCAGCGCAGGGGCGCCCGGTTCTTTTTGTCAAGACCGACCTGTCCGGTGCCCTGAATGA
ACTGCAAGACGAGGCAGCGCGGCTATCGTGGCTGGCCACGACGGGCGTTCCTTGCGCAGCTGTGCTCGAC
GTTGTCACTGAAGCGGGAAGGGACTGGCTGCTATTGGGCGAAGTGCCGGGGCAGGATCTCCTGTCATCTC
ACCTTGCTCCTGCCGAGAAAGTATCCATCATGGCTGATGCAATGCGGCGGCTGCATACGCTTGATCCGGC
TACCTGCCCATTCGACCACCAAGCGAAACATCGCATCGAGCGAGCACGTACTCGGATGGAAGCCGGTCTT
GTCGATCAGGATGATCTGGACGAAGAGCATCAGGGGCTCGCGCCAGCCGAACTGTTCGCCAGGCTCAAGG
CGAGCATGCCCGACGGCGAGGATCTCGTCGTGACCCATGGCGATGCCTGCTTGCCGAATATCATGGTGGA
AAATGGCCGCTTTTCTGGATTCATCGACTGTGGCCGGCTGGGTGTGGCGGACCGCTATCAGGACATAGCG
TTGGCTACCCGTGATATTGCTGAAGAGCTTGGCGGCGAATGGGCTGACCGCTTCCTCGTGCTTTACGGTA
TCGCCGCTCCCGATTCGCAGCGCATCGCCTTCTATCGCCTTCTTGACGAGTTCTTCTGAGCGGGACTCTG
GGGTTCGAAATGACCGACCAAGCGACGCCCAACCTGCCATCACGAGATTTCGATTCCACCGCCGCCTTCT
ATGAAAGGTTGGGCTTCGGAATCGTTTTCCGGGACGCCGGCTGGATGATCCTCCAGCGCGGGGATCTCAT
GCTGGAGTTCTTCGCCCACCCTAGGGGGAGGCTAACTGAAACACGGAAGGAGACAATACCGGAAGGAACC
CGCGCTATGACGGCAATAAAAAGACAGAATAAAACGCACGGTGTTGGGTCGTTTGTTCATAAACGCGGGG
TTCGGTCCCAGGGCTGGCACTCTGTCGATACCCCACCGAGACCCCATTGGGGCCAATACGCCCGCGTTTC
TTCCTTTTCCCCACCCCACCCCCCAAGTTCGGGTGAAGGCCCAGGGCTCGCAGCCAACGTCGGGGCGGCA
GGCCCTGCCATAGCCTCAGGTTACTCATATATACTTTAGATTGATTTAAAACTTCATTTTTAATTTAAAA
GGATCTAGGTGAAGATCCTTTTTGATAATCTCATGACCAAAATCCCTTAACGTGAGTTTTCGTTCCACTG
AGCGTCAGACCCCGTAGAAAAGATCAAAGGATCTTCTTGAGATCCTTTTTTTCTGCGCGTAATCTGCTGC
TTGCAAACAAAAAAACCACCGCTACCAGCGGTGGTTTGTTTGCCGGATCAAGAGCTACCAACTCTTTTTC
CGAAGGTAACTGGCTTCAGCAGAGCGCAGATACCAAATACTGTTCTTCTAGTGTAGCCGTAGTTAGGCCA
CCACTTCAAGAACTCTGTAGCACCGCCTACATACCTCGCTCTGCTAATCCTGTTACCAGTGGCTGCTGCC
AGTGGCGATAAGTCGTGTCTTACCGGGTTGGACTCAAGACGATAGTTACCGGATAAGGCGCAGCGGTCGG
GCTGAACGGGGGGTTCGTGCACACAGCCCAGCTTGGAGCGAACGACCTACACCGAACTGAGATACCTACA
GCGTGAGCTATGAGAAAGCGCCACGCTTCCCGAAGGGAGAAAGGCGGACAGGTATCCGGTAAGCGGCAGG
GTCGGAACAGGAGAGCGCACGAGGGAGCTTCCAGGGGGAAACGCCTGGTATCTTTATAGTCCTGTCGGGT
TTCGCCACCTCTGACTTGAGCGTCGATTTTTGTGATGCTCGTCAGGGGGGCGGAGCCTATGGAAAAACGC
CAGCAACGCGGCCTTTTTACGGTTCCTGGCCTTTTGCTGGCCTTTTGCTCACATGTTCTTTCCTGCGTTA
TCCCCTGATTCTGTGGATAACCGTATT
Features (pLannotate 1.2.2; 16 found; start..end, strand, type, name):
     73..376     +  enhancer       CMV enhancer: human cytomegalovirus immediate early enhancer
    377..580     +  promoter       CMV promoter: human cytomegalovirus (CMV) immediate early promoter
    628..1056    +  CDS            DNMT3A (fragment): DNA methyltransferase 3A
   1096..1524    +  CDS            DNMT3A (fragment): DNA methyltransferase 3A
   1561..2145    +  CDS            iFP2.0 (fragment): iFP2.0 is a basic (constitutively fluorescent) near ir fluorescent protein published in 2014, derived from Rhodopseudomonas palustris. It requires the cofactor biliverdin for fluorescence.
   2149..2214    +  misc_feature   MCS: multiple cloning site
   2231..2315    +  CDS            large T antigen (fragment): large T antigen from SV40 (simian virus 40)
   2338..2459    +  polyA_signal   SV40 poly(A) signal: SV40 polyadenylation signal
   2493..2921    -  rep_origin     f1 ori (sequence partly withheld): f1 bacteriophage origin of replication; arrow indicates direction of (+) strand synthesis
   2948..3052    +  promoter       AmpR promoter: bla
   3054..3411    +  promoter       SV40 promoter: SV40 enhancer and early promoter
   3446..4240    +  CDS            NeoR/KanR: aminoglycoside phosphotransferase from Tn5; aph(3')-II (or nptII); confers resistance to neomycin, kanamycin, and G418 (Geneticin®)
   4261..4413    +  CDS            ble (fragment): BLE_KLEPN - Experimental evidence at protein level: Swiss-Prot protein existence level 1. Binding protein with a strong affinity to the bleomycin family of antibiotics. Binds to CL990; an antimitotic-antibiotic compound. From Klebsiella pneumoniae.
   4472..4519    +  polyA_signal   HSV TK poly(A) signal: herpes simplex virus thymidine kinase polyadenylation signal (Cole and Stacy, 1985)
   4610..4626    -  polyA_signal   bGH poly(A) signal (fragment): bovine growth hormone polyadenylation signal
   4848..5436    +  rep_origin     ori: high-copy-number ColE1/pMB1/pBR322/pUC origin of replication
