[The description below was written by a language model from this plasmid's Addgene catalogue record and pLannotate feature annotations shown in this document.]
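Description:
2x3APWWP_K299E_D333A-IFP2.0C is a mammalian expression plasmid of about 5.5 kb that serves as a negative-control reader module for BiAD (bimolecular anchor detector) sensors, which report epigenome modifications at specific loci in single living cells. The catalogue lists the backbone as pcDNA3. However, the annotated layout (a single NeoR/KanR cassette under tandem bacterial AmpR and SV40 promoters, an HSV TK polyadenylation signal, an SV40 poly(A) after the insert, and a residual multiple cloning site) resembles the C1-type fluorescent protein vector from which the IFP2.0 portion was derived. In bacteria the plasmid replicates from a high-copy ColE1/pUC-type origin and is selected with kanamycin. The same aminoglycoside phosphotransferase gene, driven by the SV40 early promoter, allows G418 selection in mammalian cells. An f1 origin is also present.

The payload is expressed from the CMV immediate-early enhancer and promoter. It consists of two tandem copies of a human DNMT3A fragment corresponding to the PWWP domain, followed in frame by a fragment of the near-infrared, biliverdin-dependent fluorescent protein IFP2.0 representing its C-terminal half. In the BiAD design, a split fluorescent protein half on a modification reader is reconstituted with the complementary half carried by a locus-targeting anchor module, so signal appears only when both bind nearby. The wild-type PWWP domain recognises H3K36me2/3, whereas the K299E and D333A substitutions in this construct abolish that binding. Any residual fluorescence complementation therefore indicates background that is independent of H3K36 methylation. A short fragment annotated as SV40 large T antigen lies downstream of the coding region, and the record does not state its role.
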