Addgene plasmid #215753: 2x3APWWP_K299E_D333A-IFP2.0C
Purpose: Expresses binding-deficient K299E/D333A mutant of 2xDNMT3A PWWP domain fused to C-terminal part of IFP2.0 as negative control for H3K36me2/3 detection in BiAD sensors
Depositing lab: Albert Jeltsch. Depositing organization: Universitaet Stuttgart. Publication: Modular dual-color BiAD sensors for locus-specific readout of epigenome modifications in single cells. Kohler AR, Hausser J, Harsch A, Bernhardt S, Haussermann L, Brenner LM, Lungu C, Olayioye MA, Bashtrykov P, Jeltsch A. Cell Rep Methods. 2024 Mar 26:100739. doi: 10.1016/j.crmeth.2024.100739. PubMed 38554702.
Backbone
  Vector backbone: pcDNA3
  Vector type: Mammalian Expression
  Selectable markers: Neomycin (select with G418)
Growth in bacteria
  Bacterial resistance: Kanamycin, 50 μg/mL
  Growth temperature: 37°C
  Growth strain: NEB Stable
  Copy number: Unknown
Gene/Insert
  Gene/Insert name: 2x3APWWP_K299E_D333A-IFP2.0C
  Species: H. sapiens (human)
  Promoter: CMV
  Cloning method: Gibson Cloning
  Sequencing primers: 5′ CGCAAATGGGCGGTAGGCGTG
Resource information
  A portion of this plasmid was derived from a plasmid made by: IFP2.0-C1 was a gift from Michael Davidson & Xiaokun Shu (Addgene plasmid # 54784; RRID:Addgene_54784).
Terms and licenses: Academic/Nonprofit Terms; Industry Terms: Not Available to Industry
How to cite: 2x3APWWP_K299E_D333A-IFP2.0C was a gift from Albert Jeltsch (Addgene plasmid # 215753 ; http://n2t.net/addgene:215753 ; RRID:Addgene_215753)
